Addgene plasmid #42704: TAL3241
Depositing lab: Keith Joung. Depositing organization: Massachusetts General Hospital. Publication: Targeted gene disruption in somatic zebrafish cells using engineered TALENs. Sander JD, Cade L, Khayter C, Reyon D, Peterson RT, Joung JK, Yeh JR. Nat Biotechnol. 2011 Aug 5;29(8):697-8. doi: 10.1038/nbt.1934. PubMed 21822241.
Backbone
  Vector backbone: JDS71
  Backbone manufacturer: Addgene plasmid #32287
  Backbone size w/o insert (bp): 6447
  Vector type: Mammalian Expression ; T7
Growth in bacteria
  Bacterial resistance: Ampicillin, 100 μg/mL
  Growth temperature: 37°C
  Growth strain: XL1 Blue
  Copy number: High Copy
Gene/Insert
  Gene/Insert name: ZebrafishCommunity-Dlk1-right (alt name: Dlk1)
  Species: D. rerio (zebrafish)
  Insert size (bp): 1640
  Promoter: CMV
  Tag / fusion protein: 3X Flag (N terminal on backbone); WT FOKI (C terminal on backbone)
  Cloning method: Restriction Enzyme; 5′ cloning site N/A (destroyed during cloning); 3′ cloning site N/A (destroyed during cloning)
  Sequencing primers: 5′ CMV-F; 3′ BGH-rev
Terms and licenses: Academic/Nonprofit Terms; Industry Terms: Not Available to Industry
Depositor comments: Target binding site: TGATGTTCACGGTGGCC It is strongly recommended that users perform a diagnostic digest to verify this plasmid prior to use. For example, a double digest of the plasmid with BamHI and KpnI should result in two bands at 2.3kb and 5.8kb.
How to cite: TAL3241 was a gift from Keith Joung (Addgene plasmid # 42704 ; http://n2t.net/addgene:42704 ; RRID:Addgene_42704)
