[The description below was written by a language model from this plasmid's Addgene catalogue record.]
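Description:
TAL3241 is a TALEN expression plasmid built on the JDS71 backbone, a mammalian expression vector that also carries a T7 promoter. It encodes the "right" half of a TALE nuclease pair designed against the zebrafish (D. rerio) Dlk1 gene. The plasmid is maintained in E. coli as a high-copy construct under ampicillin selection. The record does not include a feature table, so the bacterial origin and other backbone elements are not itemised, although the listed BGH reverse sequencing primer suggests a BGH polyadenylation region downstream of the coding sequence.

The insert, about 1.6 kb in a backbone of roughly 6.4 kb, is an engineered array of TAL effector repeats whose repeat composition specifies recognition of a defined 17-nucleotide half-site in the Dlk1 locus. It was cloned by restriction enzyme assembly in a way that destroyed the cloning sites. This places the array in frame with backbone-encoded sequences: an N-terminal 3X FLAG tag for detection and a C-terminal wild-type FokI nuclease domain. Because FokI cleaves only as a dimer, this construct is meant to be used with a matching "left" TALEN that binds the opposite half-site. Dimerisation across the intervening spacer then produces a double-strand break whose error-prone repair can disrupt the gene.

The CMV promoter drives expression in transfected mammalian cells. The T7 designation indicates the coding sequence can also be transcribed in vitro to produce mRNA, the usual route for delivering nucleases into zebrafish embryos. This fits the associated work on targeted gene disruption in somatic zebrafish cells.
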