>Addgene plasmid #42704 | TAL3241 | depositor partial sequence | sequence record 57824 | TAL3241 sequence 2328 bps
TCTAGAGCTAGCACCATGGACTACAAAGACCATGACGGTGATTATAAAGATCATGACATCGATTACAAGG
ATGACGATGACAAGATGGCCCCCAAGAAGAAGAGGAAGGTGGGCATTCACCGCGGGGTACCTATGGTGGA
CTTGAGGACACTCGGTTATTCGCAACAGCAACAGGAGAAAATCAAGCCTAAGGTCAGGAGCACCGTCGCG
CAACACCACGAGGCGCTTGTGGGGCATGGCTTCACTCATGCGCATATTGTCGCGCTTTCACAGCACCCTG
CGGCGCTTGGGACGGTGGCTGTCAAATACCAAGATATGATTGCGGCCCTGCCCGAAGCCACGCACGAGGC
AATTGTAGGGGTCGGTAAACAGTGGTCGGGAGCGCGAGCACTTGAGGCGCTGCTGACTGTGGCGGGTGAG
CTTAGGGGGCCTCCGCTCCAGCTCGACACCGGGCAGCTGCTGAAGATCGCGAAGAGAGGGGGAGTAACAG
CGGTAGAGGCAGTGCACGCCTGGCGCAATGCGCTCACCGGGGCCCCCTTGAACCTGACCCCAGACCAGGT
AGTCGCAATCGCGAACAATAATGGGGGAAAGCAAGCCCTGGAAACCGTGCAAAGGTTGTTGCCGGTCCTT
TGTCAAGACCACGGCCTTACACCGGAGCAAGTCGTGGCCATTGCAAGCAACATCGGTGGCAAACAGGCTC
TTGAGACGGTTCAGAGACTTCTCCCAGTTCTCTGTCAAGCCCACGGGCTGACTCCCGATCAAGTTGTAGC
GATTGCGTCCAACGGTGGAGGGAAACAAGCATTGGAGACTGTCCAACGGCTCCTTCCCGTGTTGTGTCAA
GCCCACGGTTTGACGCCTGCACAAGTGGTCGCCATCGCCAACAACAACGGCGGTAAGCAGGCGCTGGAAA
CAGTACAGCGCCTGCTGCCTGTACTGTGCCAGGATCATGGACTGACCCCAGACCAGGTAGTCGCAATCGC
GTCAAACGGAGGGGGAAAGCAAGCCCTGGAAACCGTGCAAAGGTTGTTGCCGGTCCTTTGTCAAGACCAC
GGCCTTACACCGGAGCAAGTCGTGGCCATTGCAAGCAATGGGGGTGGCAAACAGGCTCTTGAGACGGTTC
AGAGACTTCTCCCAGTTCTCTGTCAAGCCCACGGGCTGACTCCCGATCAAGTTGTAGCGATTGCGTCGCA
TGACGGAGGGAAACAAGCATTGGAGACTGTCCAACGGCTCCTTCCCGTGTTGTGTCAAGCCCACGGTTTG
ACGCCTGCACAAGTGGTCGCCATCGCCTCCAATATTGGCGGTAAGCAGGCGCTGGAAACAGTACAGCGCC
TGCTGCCTGTACTGTGCCAGGATCATGGACTGACCCCAGACCAGGTAGTCGCAATCGCGTCACATGACGG
GGGAAAGCAAGCCCTGGAAACCGTGCAAAGGTTGTTGCCGGTCCTTTGTCAAGACCACGGCCTTACACCG
GAGCAAGTCGTGGCCATTGCAAATAATAACGGTGGCAAACAGGCTCTTGAGACGGTTCAGAGACTTCTCC
CAGTTCTCTGTCAAGCCCACGGGCTGACTCCCGATCAAGTTGTAGCGATTGCGAATAACAATGGAGGGAA
ACAAGCATTGGAGACTGTCCAACGGCTCCTTCCCGTGTTGTGTCAAGCCCACGGTTTGACGCCTGCACAA
GTGGTCGCCATCGCCTCGAATGGCGGCGGTAAGCAGGCGCTGGAAACAGTACAGCGCCTGCTGCCTGTAC
TGTGCCAGGATCATGGACTGACCCCAGACCAGGTAGTCGCAATCGCGAACAATAATGGGGGAAAGCAAGC
CCTGGAAACCGTGCAAAGGTTGTTGCCGGTCCTTTGTCAAGACCACGGCCTTACACCGGAGCAAGTCGTG
GCCATTGCAAATAATAACGGTGGCAAACAGGCTCTTGAGACGGTTCAGAGACTTCTCCCAGTTCTCTGTC
AAGCCCACGGGCTGACTCCCGATCAAGTTGTAGCGATTGCGTCGCATGACGGAGGGAAACAAGCATTGGA
GACTGTCCAACGGCTCCTTCCCGTGTTGTGTCAAGCCCACGGTCTGACACCCGAACAGGTGGTCGCCATT
GCTTCCCACGACGGAGGACGGCCAGCCTTGGAGTCCATCGTAGCCCAATTGTCCAGGCCCGATCCCGCGT
TGGCTGCGTTAACGAATGACCATCTGGTGGCGTTGGCATGTCTTGGTGGACGACCCGCGCTCGATGCAGT
CAAAAAGGGTCTGCCTCATGCTCCCGCATTGATCAAAAGAACCAACCGGCGGATTCCCGAGAGAACTTCC
CATCGAGTCGCGGGATCC
