>Addgene plasmid #42704 | TAL3241 | addgene partial sequence | sequence record 61127 | JDS-TALEN-F 5'-TAGGGGTCGGTAAACAGTGG-3'
GTGGCGGGTGAGCTTAGGGGGCCTCCGCTCCAGCTCGACACCGGGCAGCTGCTGAAGATCGCGAAGAGAG
GGGGAGTAACAGCGGTAGAGGCAGTGCACGCCTGGCGCAATGCGCTCACCGGGGCCCCCTTGAACCTGAC
CCCAGACCAGGTAGTCGCAATCGCGAACAATAATGGGGGAAAGCAAGCCCTGGAAACCGTGCAAAGGTTG
TTGCCGGTCCTTTGTCAAGACCACGGCCTTACACCGGAGCAAGTCGTGGCCATTGCAAGCAACATCGGTG
GCAAACAGGCTCTTGAGACGGTTCAGAGACTTCTCCCAGTTCTCTGTCAAGCCCACGGGCTGACTCCCGA
TCAAGTTGTAGCGATTGCGTCCAACGGTGGAGGGAAACAAGCATTGGAGACTGTCCAACGGCTCCTTCCC
GTGTTGTGTCAAGCCCACGGTTTGACGCCTGCACAAGTGGTCGCCATCGCCAACAACAACGGCGGTAAGC
AGGCGCTGGAAACAGTACAGCGCCTGCTGCCTGTACTGTGCCAGGATCATGGACTGACCCCAGACCAGGT
AGTCGCAATCGCGTCAAACGGAGGGGGAAAGCAAGCCCTGGAAACCGTGCAAAGGTTGTTGCCGGTCCTT
TGTCAAGACCACGGCCTTACACCGGAGCAAGTCGTGGCCATTGCAAGCAATGGGGGTGGCAAACAGGCTC
TTGAGACGGTTCAGAGACTTCTCCCAGTTCTCTGTCAAGCCCACGGGCTGACTCCCGATCAAGTTGTAGC
GATTGCGTCGCATGACGGAGGGAAACAAGCATTGGAGACTGTCCAACGGCTCCTTCCCGTGTTGTGTCAA
GCCCACGGTTTGACGCCTGCACAAGTGGTCGCCATCGCCTCCAATATTGGCGGTAAGCAGG
